Addgene plasmid #24537: pECFP-DEVDR-Venus
Depositing lab: Peter Sorger. Depositing organization: Harvard Medical School. Publication: Modeling a snap-action, variable-delay switch controlling extrinsic cell death. Albeck JG, Burke JM, Spencer SL, Lauffenburger DA, Sorger PK. PLoS Biol. 2008 Dec 2. 6(12):2831-52. 10.1371/journal.pbio.0060299 PubMed 19053173.
Backbone
  Vector backbone: pECFP-C1
  Backbone manufacturer: Clontech
  Backbone size w/o insert (bp): 4731
  Vector type: Mammalian Expression
  Selectable markers: Neomycin (select with G418)
Growth in bacteria
  Bacterial resistance: Kanamycin, 50 μg/mL
  Growth temperature: 37°C
  Growth strain: DH5alpha
  Copy number: High Copy
Gene/Insert
  Gene/Insert name: ECFP-DEVDR-Venus (alt names: Caspase-3 FRET reporter; effector caspase reporter protein (EC-RP))
  Species: Synthetic
  Insert size (bp): 792
  Promoter: CMV
  Tag / fusion protein: ECFP; Venus
  Cloning method: Restriction Enzyme; 5′ cloning site BspEI (not destroyed); 3′ cloning site XbaI (not destroyed)
  Sequencing primers: 5′ EGFP-C; 3′ SV40pA-R
Terms and licenses: Academic/Nonprofit Terms; Industry Terms: Not Available to Industry
Depositor comments: Effector caspase reporter protein (EC-RP) used to monitor caspase-3 activity (and caspase-7 activity to a lesser extent). EC-RP construct is composed of a FRET donor-acceptor pair ECFP and Venus connected via a flexible linker (SGLRSSGDEVDRVYGSGS) that contains the caspase cleavage sequence DEVDR. When the linker is cleaved, energy transfer is lost and the ECFP signal increases. The DEVDR linker in EC-RP is expected to have 20-fold greater selectivity for caspase-3 relative to caspase-8 than the DEVDG linker used in other caspase reporters. EC-RP was constructed by ligating Venus (YFP) between BamHI and EcoRI sites in pECFP-C1 and ligating linkers encoding cleavage sequences as BspEI-BamHI fragments between ECFP and Venus. Multiple serine and glycine residues flanking the cleavage sequences were added to increase linker flexibility and substrate accessibility. See https://www.ncbi.nlm.nih.gov/pubmed/18406323 for more information.
How to cite: pECFP-DEVDR-Venus was a gift from Peter Sorger (Addgene plasmid # 24537 ; http://n2t.net/addgene:24537 ; RRID:Addgene_24537)
