[The description below was written by a language model from this plasmid's Addgene catalogue record.]
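Description:
pECFP-DEVDR-Venus is a mammalian expression plasmid built on the Clontech pECFP-C1 backbone that encodes a genetically encoded FRET reporter of effector caspase activity, also called EC-RP (effector caspase reporter protein). It is maintained as a high-copy plasmid in E. coli under kanamycin selection. The backbone's neomycin resistance marker allows G418 selection of stably transfected mammalian cells. Expression of the fusion protein is driven by the CMV promoter. No feature table is provided, so other backbone elements are not itemised in the record.

The synthetic reporter consists of ECFP, the FRET donor supplied by the backbone, joined to the yellow fluorescent protein Venus, the acceptor, through a short flexible linker containing the caspase cleavage motif DEVDR. Venus was ligated between the BamHI and EcoRI sites of pECFP-C1, and the linker was inserted as a BspEI-BamHI fragment between the two fluorophores. The catalogue fields instead list BspEI and XbaI as the flanking cloning sites, for an insert of about 792 bp. Serine and glycine residues flanking the cleavage motif were added to increase linker flexibility and substrate accessibility.

In the intact protein, energy transfers from ECFP to Venus. When caspase-3 (and, to a lesser extent, caspase-7) cuts the linker, FRET is lost and the ECFP signal rises. The depositor notes that the DEVDR sequence is expected to give roughly 20-fold greater selectivity for caspase-3 over caspase-8 than the DEVDG linker used in other caspase reporters. The associated publication models the switch controlling extrinsic cell death, which matches the reporter's use for monitoring effector caspase activation.
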