>Addgene plasmid #24537 | pECFP-DEVDR-Venus | addgene partial sequence | sequence record 30918 | 24537 with SV40pA-R
GCTGCATAACAGTTAACAACAACAATTGCATTCATTTTATGTTTCAGGTTCAGGGGGAGGTGTGGGAGGT
TTTTTAAAGCAAGTAAAACCTCTACAAATGTGGTATGGCTGATTATGATCAGTTATCTAGAGGCTCGAGA
GGCCTTGAATTCTTACTTGTACAGCTCGTCCATGCCGAGAGTGATCCCGGCGGCGGTCACGAACTCCAGC
AGGACCATGTGATCGCGCTTCTCGTTGGGGTCTTTGCTCAGGGCGGACTGGTAGCTCAGGTAGTGGTTGT
CGGGCAGCAGCACGGGGCCGTCGCCGATGGGGGTGTTCTGCTGGTAGTGGTCGGCGAGCTGCACGCCGCC
GTCCTCGATGTTGTGGCGGATCTTGAAGTTGGCCTTGATGCCGTTCTTCTGCTTGTCGGCGGTGATATAG
ACGTTGTGGCTGTTGTAGTTGTACTCCAGCTTGTGCCCCAGGATGTTGCCGTCCTCCTTGAAGTCGATGC
CCTTCAGCTCGATGCGGTTCACCAGGGTGTCGCCCTCGAACTTCACCTCGGCGCGGGTCTTGTAGTTGCC
GTCGTCCTTGAAGAAGATGGTGCGCTCCTGGACGTAGCCTTCGGGCATGGCGGACTTGAAGAAGTCGTGC
TGCTTCATGTGGTCGGGGTAGCGGGCGAAGCACTGCAGGCCGTAGCCCAGGGTGGTCACGAGGGTGGGCC
AGGGCACGGGCAGCTTGCCGGTGGTGCAGATCAGCTTCAGGGTCAGCTTGCCGTAAGTGGCATCGCCCTC
GCCCTCGCCGGACACGCTGAACTTGTGGCCGTTTACGTCGCCGTCCAGCTCGACCAGGATGGGCACCACC
CCGGTGAACAGCTCCTCGCCCTTGCTCACCATGGTGGATCCGCTGCCGTACACTCTGTCCACCTCGTCGC
CGCTAGAT
